Addgene plasmid #76423: TK1 gRNA (BRDN0001147625)
Purpose: 3rd generation lentiviral gRNA plasmid targeting human TK1
Depositing lab: John Doench & David Root. Depositing organization: Broad Institute. Publication: Optimized sgRNA design to maximize activity and minimize off-target effects of CRISPR-Cas9. Doench JG, Fusi N, Sullender M, Hegde M, Vaimberg EW, Donovan KF, Smith I, Tothova Z, Wilen C, Orchard R, Virgin HW, Listgarten J, Root DE. Nat Biotechnol. 2016 Jan 18. doi: 10.1038/nbt.3437. PubMed 26780180.
Backbone
  Vector backbone: lentiGuide-Puro
  Backbone manufacturer: Zhang Lab (Addgene plasmid # 52963)
  Vector type: Mammalian Expression, Lentiviral, CRISPR
  Selectable markers: Puromycin
Growth in bacteria
  Bacterial resistance: Ampicillin, 100 μg/mL
  Growth temperature: 37°C
  Growth strain: DH5alpha
  Copy number: High Copy
Gene/Insert
  Gene/Insert name: TK1 (alt names: TK1; NM_003258.4)
  gRNA/shRNA sequence: GCTGTCATAGGCATCGACGA
  Species: H. sapiens (human)
  Entrez Gene: TK1 (a.k.a. TK2)
  Promoter: hU6
  Cloning method: Unknown
  Sequencing primers: 5′ U6-F; 3′ pS2-R
Terms and licenses: Academic/Nonprofit Terms; Industry Terms: Not Available to Industry
Depositor comments: The gRNA was designed to target the following Genbank reference sequence(s): NM_003258.4. Note that this plasmid does NOT contain Cas9. It should be used in conjunction with lentiCas9-Blast (Addgene #52962) or otherwise with cell lines already expressing Cas9. Browse the full kinome gRNA library at http://www.addgene.org/pooled-library/broadgpp-human-kinome/ or visit http://www.broadinstitute.org/rnai/public/ for detailed protocols and information.
How to cite: TK1 gRNA (BRDN0001147625) was a gift from John Doench & David Root (Addgene plasmid # 76423 ; http://n2t.net/addgene:76423 ; RRID:Addgene_76423)
