[The description below was written by a language model from this plasmid's Addgene catalogue record and pLannotate feature annotations shown in this document.]
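Description:
TK1 gRNA (BRDN0001147625) is a third-generation lentiviral guide RNA plasmid built on the lentiGuide-Puro backbone and designed to direct Streptococcus pyogenes Cas9 to the human thymidine kinase 1 gene (TK1). It is an 8.3 kb plasmid maintained in E. coli through a high-copy ColE1/pUC-type origin with ampicillin resistance (AmpR). It also carries an f1 origin, an SV40 origin and leftover lac and T7/T3 cloning-vector elements that play no role in its function.

The viral cassette begins with an RSV promoter fused to a truncated HIV-1 5' LTR, which makes genomic RNA production Tat-independent. This is followed by the Ψ packaging signal, a gag fragment and the Rev response element for Rev-dependent nuclear export. Inside the provirus, a human U6 RNA polymerase III promoter drives the TK1-specific spacer joined to the S. pyogenes gRNA scaffold. A cPPT/CTS element follows, which aids nuclear import of the reverse-transcribed genome. Next, an EF-1α core promoter with its intron A expresses puromycin N-acetyltransferase, allowing selection of transduced mammalian cells. A WPRE enhances transcript expression, and the cassette ends in a self-inactivating ΔU3 3' LTR followed by an SV40 polyadenylation signal.

The plasmid does not encode Cas9, so it must be used with a separate Cas9 vector or in cells that already express the nuclease. The guide belongs to a human kinome gRNA collection associated with work on optimised sgRNA design. It is suited to knocking out TK1 in human cells after lentiviral delivery and puromycin selection.
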