Features (pLannotate 1.2.2; 29 found; start..end, strand, type, name):
     14..80      +  CDS            small t antigen (fragment): SV40 (simian virus 40) small t antigen
    106..317     +  promoter       EF-1α core promoter: core promoter for human elongation factor EF-1α
    318..1256    +  intron         EF-1α intron A: intron upstream of the start codon of human EF-1α
   1278..1877    +  CDS            PuroR (fragment): puromycin N-acetyltransferase; pac from Streptomyces; confers resistance to puromycin
   1893..2481    +  misc_feature   WPRE: woodchuck hepatitis virus posttranscriptional regulatory element
   2532..2551    +  misc_feature   cPPT/CTS (fragment): central polypurine tract and central termination sequence of HIV-1
   2553..2786    +  LTR            3' LTR (ΔU3): self-inactivating 3' long terminal repeat (LTR) from HIV-1
   2864..2985    +  polyA_signal   SV40 poly(A) signal: SV40 polyadenylation signal
   3025..3160    +  rep_origin     SV40 ori: SV40 origin of replication
   3181..3199    -  promoter       T7 promoter: promoter for bacteriophage T7 RNA polymerase
   3207..3362    +  CDS            lacZα (fragment): LacZα fragment of β-galactosidase; lacZ fragment
   3367..3795    +  rep_origin     f1 ori (sequence partly withheld): f1 bacteriophage origin of replication; arrow indicates direction of (+) strand synthesis
   3848..3952    +  promoter       AmpR promoter: bla
   3953..4813    +  CDS            AmpR: β-lactamase; bla; confers resistance to ampicillin, carbenicillin, and related antibiotics
   4984..5572    +  rep_origin     ori: high-copy-number ColE1/pMB1/pBR322/pUC origin of replication
   5755..5847    +  CDS            lacI (fragment): lac repressor; lacI; The lac repressor binds to the lac operator to inhibit transcription in E. coli. This inhibition can be relieved by adding lactose or isopropyl-β-D-thiogalactopyranoside (IPTG).
   5860..5881    +  protein_bind   CAP binding site: CAP binding activates transcription in the presence of cAMP. E. coli catabolite activator protein
   5896..5926    +  promoter       lac promoter: promoter for the E. coli lac operon
   5934..5950    +  protein_bind   lac operator: The lac repressor binds to the lac operator to inhibit transcription in E. coli. This inhibition can be relieved by adding lactose or isopropyl-β-D-thiogalactopyranoside (IPTG). lac repressor encoded by lacI
   5995..6013    +  promoter       T3 promoter: promoter for bacteriophage T3 RNA polymerase
   6041..6267    +  promoter       RSV promoter: Rous sarcoma virus enhancer/promoter
   6268..6448    +  LTR            5' LTR (truncated): truncated 5' long terminal repeat (LTR) from HIV-1
   6495..6620    +  misc_feature   HIV-1 Ψ: packaging signal of human immunodeficiency virus type 1
   6604..6967    +  CDS            HIV-1 gag (fragment): gag protein from human immunodeficiency virus 1; gag
   7113..7346    +  misc_feature   RRE: The Rev response element (RRE) of HIV-1 allows for Rev-dependent mRNA export from the nucleus to the cytoplasm.
   7723..7749    +  CDS            Rev (fragment): human immunodeficiency virus 1 (HIV-1) Rev protein; rev; enhances nuclear export of unspliced and incompletely spliced viral mRNAs
   7753..7993    +  promoter       U6 promoter: RNA polymerase III promoter for human U6 snRNA
   8023..8098    +  misc_RNA       gRNA scaffold: guide RNA scaffold for the Streptococcus pyogenes CRISPR/Cas9 system
   8154..8271    +  misc_feature   cPPT/CTS: central polypurine tract and central termination sequence of HIV-1
>Addgene plasmid #76423 | TK1 gRNA (BRDN0001147625) | addgene full sequence | sequence record 185810 | Addgene Assembled Sequence
CCCGGGTGCAAAGATGGATAAAGTTTTAAACAGAGAGGAATCTTTGCAGCTAATGGACCTTCTAGGTCTT
GAAAGGAGTGGGAATTGGCTCCGGTGCCCGTCAGTGGGCAGAGCGCACATCGCCCACAGTCCCCGAGAAG
TTGGGGGGAGGGGTCGGCAATTGATCCGGTGCCTAGAGAAGGTGGCGCGGGGTAAACTGGGAAAGTGATG
TCGTGTACTGGCTCCGCCTTTTTCCCGAGGGTGGGGGAGAACCGTATATAAGTGCAGTAGTCGCCGTGAA
CGTTCTTTTTCGCAACGGGTTTGCCGCCAGAACACAGGTAAGTGCCGTGTGTGGTTCCCGCGGGCCTGGC
CTCTTTACGGGTTATGGCCCTTGCGTGCCTTGAATTACTTCCACCTGGCTGCAGTACGTGATTCTTGATC
CCGAGCTTCGGGTTGGAAGTGGGTGGGAGAGTTCGAGGCCTTGCGCTTAAGGAGCCCCTTCGCCTCGTGC
TTGAGTTGAGGCCTGGCCTGGGCGCTGGGGCCGCCGCGTGCGAATCTGGTGGCACCTTCGCGCCTGTCTC
GCTGCTTTCGATAAGTCTCTAGCCATTTAAAATTTTTGATGACCTGCTGCGACGCTTTTTTTCTGGCAAG
ATAGTCTTGTAAATGCGGGCCAAGATCTGCACACTGGTATTTCGGTTTTTGGGGCCGCGGGCGGCGACGG
GGCCCGTGCGTCCCAGCGCACATGTTCGGCGAGGCGGGGCCTGCGAGCGCGGCCACCGAGAATCGGACGG
GGGTAGTCTCAAGCTGGCCGGCCTGCTCTGGTGCCTGGCCTCGCGCCGCCGTGTATCGCCCCGCCCTGGG
CGGCAAGGCTGGCCCGGTCGGCACCAGTTGCGTGAGCGGAAAGATGGCCGCTTCCCGGCCCTGCTGCAGG
GAGCTCAAAATGGAGGACGCGGCGCTCGGGAGAGCGGGCGGGTGAGTCACCCACACAAAGGAAAAGGGCC
TTTCCGTCCTCAGCCGTCGCTTCATGTGACTCCACGGAGTACCGGGCGCCGTCCAGGCACCTCGATTAGT
TCTCGAGCTTTTGGAGTACGTCGTCTTTAGGTTGGGGGGAGGGGTTTTATGCGATGGAGTTTCCCCACAC
TGAGTGGGTGGAGACTGAAGTTAGGCCAGCTTGGCACTTGATGTAATTCTCCTTGGAATTTGCCCTTTTT
GAGTTTGGATCTTGGTTCATTCTCAAGCCTCAGACAGTGGTTCAAAGTTTTTTTCTTCCATTTCAGGTGT
CGTGACGTACGGCCACCATGACCGAGTACAAGCCCACGGTGCGCCTCGCCACCCGCGACGACGTCCCCAG
GGCCGTACGCACCCTCGCCGCCGCGTTCGCCGACTACCCCGCCACGCGCCACACCGTCGATCCGGACCGC
CACATCGAGCGGGTCACCGAGCTGCAAGAACTCTTCCTCACGCGCGTCGGGCTCGACATCGGCAAGGTGT
GGGTCGCGGACGACGGCGCCGCCGTGGCGGTCTGGACCACGCCGGAGAGCGTCGAAGCGGGGGCGGTGTT
CGCCGAGATCGGCCCGCGCATGGCCGAGTTGAGCGGTTCCCGGCTGGCCGCGCAGCAACAGATGGAAGGC
CTCCTGGCGCCGCACCGGCCCAAGGAGCCCGCGTGGTTCCTGGCCACCGTCGGAGTCTCGCCCGACCACC
AGGGCAAGGGTCTGGGCAGCGCCGTCGTGCTCCCCGGAGTGGAGGCGGCCGAGCGCGCCGGGGTGCCCGC
CTTCCTGGAGACCTCCGCGCCCCGCAACCTCCCCTTCTACGAGCGGCTCGGCTTCACCGTCACCGCCGAC
GTCGAGGTGCCCGAAGGACCGCGCACCTGGTGCATGACCCGCAAGCCCGGTGCCTGAACGCGTTAAGTCG
ACAATCAACCTCTGGATTACAAAATTTGTGAAAGATTGACTGGTATTCTTAACTATGTTGCTCCTTTTAC
GCTATGTGGATACGCTGCTTTAATGCCTTTGTATCATGCTATTGCTTCCCGTATGGCTTTCATTTTCTCC
TCCTTGTATAAATCCTGGTTGCTGTCTCTTTATGAGGAGTTGTGGCCCGTTGTCAGGCAACGTGGCGTGG
TGTGCACTGTGTTTGCTGACGCAACCCCCACTGGTTGGGGCATTGCCACCACCTGTCAGCTCCTTTCCGG
GACTTTCGCTTTCCCCCTCCCTATTGCCACGGCGGAACTCATCGCCGCCTGCCTTGCCCGCTGCTGGACA
GGGGCTCGGCTGTTGGGCACTGACAATTCCGTGGTGTTGTCGGGGAAATCATCGTCCTTTCCTTGGCTGC
TCGCCTGTGTTGCCACCTGGATTCTGCGCGGGACGTCCTTCTGCTACGTCCCTTCGGCCCTCAATCCAGC
GGACCTTCCTTCCCGCGGCCTGCTGCCGGCTCTGCGGCCTCTTCCGCGTCTTCGCCTTCGCCCTCAGACG
AGTCGGATCTCCCTTTGGGCCGCCTCCCCGCGTCGACTTTAAGACCAATGACTTACAAGGCAGCTGTAGA
TCTTAGCCACTTTTTAAAAGAAAAGGGGGGACTGGAAGGGCTAATTCACTCCCAACGAAGACAAGATCTG
CTTTTTGCTTGTACTGGGTCTCTCTGGTTAGACCAGATCTGAGCCTGGGAGCTCTCTGGCTAACTAGGGA
ACCCACTGCTTAAGCCTCAATAAAGCTTGCCTTGAGTGCTTCAAGTAGTGTGTGCCCGTCTGTTGTGTGA
CTCTGGTAACTAGAGATCCCTCAGACCCTTTTAGTCAGTGTGGAAAATCTCTAGCAGTACGTATAGTAGT
TCATGTCATCTTATTATTCAGTATTTATAACTTGCAAAGAAATGAATATCAGAGAGTGAGAGGAACTTGT
TTATTGCAGCTTATAATGGTTACAAATAAAGCAATAGCATCACAAATTTCACAAATAAAGCATTTTTTTC
ACTGCATTCTAGTTGTGGTTTGTCCAAACTCATCAATGTATCTTATCATGTCTGGCTCTAGCTATCCCGC
CCCTAACTCCGCCCATCCCGCCCCTAACTCCGCCCAGTTCCGCCCATTCTCCGCCCCATGGCTGACTAAT
TTTTTTTATTTATGCAGAGGCCGAGGCCGCCTCGGCCTCTGAGCTATTCCAGAAGTAGTGAGGAGGCTTT
TTTGGAGGCCTAGGGACGTACCCAATTCGCCCTATAGTGAGTCGTATTACGCGCGCTCACTGGCCGTCGT
TTTACAACGTCGTGACTGGGAAAACCCTGGCGTTACCCAACTTAATCGCCTTGCAGCACATCCCCCTTTC
GCCAGCTGGCGTAATAGCGAAGAGGCCCGCACCGATCGCCCTTCCCAACAGTTGCGCAGCCTGAATGGCG
AATGGG
[124 nt withheld, positions 3367-3490]
C
[91 nt withheld, positions 3492-3582]
A
[49 nt withheld, positions 3584-3632]
CCTTTGACGTTGGAGTCCACGTTCTTT
[37 nt withheld, positions 3660-3696]
ACCCTATCTCGGTCTATTCTTTTGATTTATAAGGGATTTTGCCGATTTCGGCCTATTGGTTAAAAAATGA
GCTGATTTAACAAAAATTTAACGCGAATTTTAACAAAATATTAACGCTTACAATTTAGGTGGCACTTTTC
GGGGAAATGTGCGCGGAACCCCTATTTGTTTATTTTTCTAAATACATTCAAATATGTATCCGCTCATGAG
ACAATAACCCTGATAAATGCTTCAATAATATTGAAAAAGGAAGAGTATGAGTATTCAACATTTCCGTGTC
GCCCTTATTCCCTTTTTTGCGGCATTTTGCCTTCCTGTTTTTGCTCACCCAGAAACGCTGGTGAAAGTAA
AAGATGCTGAAGATCAGTTGGGTGCACGAGTGGGTTACATCGAACTGGATCTCAACAGCGGTAAGATCCT
TGAGAGTTTTCGCCCCGAAGAACGTTTTCCAATGATGAGCACTTTTAAAGTTCTGCTATGTGGCGCGGTA
TTATCCCGTATTGACGCCGGGCAAGAGCAACTCGGTCGCCGCATACACTATTCTCAGAATGACTTGGTTG
AGTACTCACCAGTCACAGAAAAGCATCTTACGGATGGCATGACAGTAAGAGAATTATGCAGTGCTGCCAT
AACCATGAGTGATAACACTGCGGCCAACTTACTTCTGACAACGATCGGAGGACCGAAGGAGCTAACCGCT
TTTTTGCACAACATGGGGGATCATGTAACTCGCCTTGATCGTTGGGAACCGGAGCTGAATGAAGCCATAC
CAAACGACGAGCGTGACACCACGATGCCTGTAGCAATGGCAACAACGTTGCGCAAACTATTAACTGGCGA
ACTACTTACTCTAGCTTCCCGGCAACAATTAATAGACTGGATGGAGGCGGATAAAGTTGCAGGACCACTT
CTGCGCTCGGCCCTTCCGGCTGGCTGGTTTATTGCTGATAAATCTGGAGCCGGTGAGCGTGGGTCTCGCG
GTATCATTGCAGCACTGGGGCCAGATGGTAAGCCCTCCCGTATCGTAGTTATCTACACGACGGGGAGTCA
GGCAACTATGGATGAACGAAATAGACAGATCGCTGAGATAGGTGCCTCACTGATTAAGCATTGGTAACTG
TCAGACCAAGTTTACTCATATATACTTTAGATTGATTTAAAACTTCATTTTTAATTTAAAAGGATCTAGG
TGAAGATCCTTTTTGATAATCTCATGACCAAAATCCCTTAACGTGAGTTTTCGTTCCACTGAGCGTCAGA
CCCCGTAGAAAAGATCAAAGGATCTTCTTGAGATCCTTTTTTTCTGCGCGTAATCTGCTGCTTGCAAACA
AAAAAACCACCGCTACCAGCGGTGGTTTGTTTGCCGGATCAAGAGCTACCAACTCTTTTTCCGAAGGTAA
CTGGCTTCAGCAGAGCGCAGATACCAAATACTGTTCTTCTAGTGTAGCCGTAGTTAGGCCACCACTTCAA
GAACTCTGTAGCACCGCCTACATACCTCGCTCTGCTAATCCTGTTACCAGTGGCTGCTGCCAGTGGCGAT
AAGTCGTGTCTTACCGGGTTGGACTCAAGACGATAGTTACCGGATAAGGCGCAGCGGTCGGGCTGAACGG
GGGGTTCGTGCACACAGCCCAGCTTGGAGCGAACGACCTACACCGAACTGAGATACCTACAGCGTGAGCT
ATGAGAAAGCGCCACGCTTCCCGAAGGGAGAAAGGCGGACAGGTATCCGGTAAGCGGCAGGGTCGGAACA
GGAGAGCGCACGAGGGAGCTTCCAGGGGGAAACGCCTGGTATCTTTATAGTCCTGTCGGGTTTCGCCACC
TCTGACTTGAGCGTCGATTTTTGTGATGCTCGTCAGGGGGGCGGAGCCTATGGAAAAACGCCAGCAACGC
GGCCTTTTTACGGTTCCTGGCCTTTTGCTGGCCTTTTGCTCACATGTTCTTTCCTGCGTTATCCCCTGAT
TCTGTGGATAACCGTATTACCGCCTTTGAGTGAGCTGATACCGCTCGCCGCAGCCGAACGACCGAGCGCA
GCGAGTCAGTGAGCGAGGAAGCGGAAGAGCGCCCAATACGCAAACCGCCTCTCCCCGCGCGTTGGCCGAT
TCATTAATGCAGCTGGCACGACAGGTTTCCCGACTGGAAAGCGGGCAGTGAGCGCAACGCAATTAATGTG
AGTTAGCTCACTCATTAGGCACCCCAGGCTTTACACTTTATGCTTCCGGCTCGTATGTTGTGTGGAATTG
TGAGCGGATAACAATTTCACACAGGAAACAGCTATGACCATGATTACGCCAAGCGCGCAATTAACCCTCA
CTAAAGGGAACAAAAGCTGGAGCTGCAAGCTTAATGTAGTCTTATGCAATACTCTTGTAGTCTTGCAACA
TGGTAACGATGAGTTAGCAACATGCCTTACAAGGAGAGAAAAAGCACCGTGCATGCCGATTGGTGGAAGT
AAGGTGGTACGATCGTGCCTTATTAGGAAGGCAACAGACGGGTCTGACATGGATTGGACGAACCACTGAA
TTGCCGCATTGCAGAGATATTGTATTTAAGTGCCTAGCTCGATACATAAACGGGTCTCTCTGGTTAGACC
AGATCTGAGCCTGGGAGCTCTCTGGCTAACTAGGGAACCCACTGCTTAAGCCTCAATAAAGCTTGCCTTG
AGTGCTTCAAGTAGTGTGTGCCCGTCTGTTGTGTGACTCTGGTAACTAGAGATCCCTCAGACCCTTTTAG
TCAGTGTGGAAAATCTCTAGCAGTGGCGCCCGAACAGGGACTTGAAAGCGAAAGGGAAACCAGAGGAGCT
CTCTCGACGCAGGACTCGGCTTGCTGAAGCGCGCACGGCAAGAGGCGAGGGGCGGCGACTGGTGAGTACG
CCAAAAATTTTGACTAGCGGAGGCTAGAAGGAGAGAGATGGGTGCGAGAGCGTCAGTATTAAGCGGGGGA
GAATTAGATCGCGATGGGAAAAAATTCGGTTAAGGCCAGGGGGAAAGAAAAAATATAAATTAAAACATAT
AGTATGGGCAAGCAGGGAGCTAGAACGATTCGCAGTTAATCCTGGCCTGTTAGAAACATCAGAAGGCTGT
AGACAAATACTGGGACAGCTACAACCATCCCTTCAGACAGGATCAGAAGAACTTAGATCATTATATAATA
CAGTAGCAACCCTCTATTGTGTGCATCAAAGGATAGAGATAAAAGACACCAAGGAAGCTTTAGACAAGAT
AGAGGAAGAGCAAAACAAAAGTAAGACCACCGCACAGCAAGCGGCCGCTGATCTTCAGACCTGGAGGAGG
AGATATGAGGGACAATTGGAGAAGTGAATTATATAAATATAAAGTAGTAAAAATTGAACCATTAGGAGTA
GCACCCACCAAGGCAAAGAGAAGAGTGGTGCAGAGAGAAAAAAGAGCAGTGGGAATAGGAGCTTTGTTCC
TTGGGTTCTTGGGAGCAGCAGGAAGCACTATGGGCGCAGCGTCAATGACGCTGACGGTACAGGCCAGACA
ATTATTGTCTGGTATAGTGCAGCAGCAGAACAATTTGCTGAGGGCTATTGAGGCGCAACAGCATCTGTTG
CAACTCACAGTCTGGGGCATCAAGCAGCTCCAGGCAAGAATCCTGGCTGTGGAAAGATACCTAAAGGATC
AACAGCTCCTGGGGATTTGGGGTTGCTCTGGAAAACTCATTTGCACCACTGCTGTGCCTTGGAATGCTAG
TTGGAGTAATAAATCTCTGGAACAGATTTGGAATCACACGACCTGGATGGAGTGGGACAGAGAAATTAAC
AATTACACAAGCTTAATACACTCCTTAATTGAAGAATCGCAAAACCAGCAAGAAAAGAATGAACAAGAAT
TATTGGAATTAGATAAATGGGCAAGTTTGTGGAATTGGTTTAACATAACAAATTGGCTGTGGTATATAAA
ATTATTCATAATGATAGTAGGAGGCTTGGTAGGTTTAAGAATAGTTTTTGCTGTACTTTCTATAGTGAAT
AGAGTTAGGCAGGGATATTCACCATTATCGTTTCAGACCCACCTCCCAACCCCGAGGGGACCCAGAGAGG
GCCTATTTCCCATGATTCCTTCATATTTGCATATACGATACAAGGCTGTTAGAGAGATAATTAGAATTAA
TTTGACTGTAAACACAAAGATATTAGTACAAAATACGTGACGTAGAAAGTAATAATTTCTTGGGTAGTTT
GCAGTTTTAAAATTATGTTTTAAAATGGACTATCATATGCTTACCGTAACTTGAAAGTATTTCGATTTCT
TGGCTTTATATATCTTGTGGAAAGGACGAAACACCGGCTGTCATAGGCATCGACGAGTTTTAGAGCTAGA
AATAGCAAGTTAAAATAAGGCTAGTCCGTTATCAACTTGAAAAAGTGGCACCGAGTCGGTGCTTTTTTAA
GCTTGGCGTAACTAGATCTTGAGACAAATGGCAGTATTCATCCACAATTTTAAAAGAAAAGGGGGGATTG
GGGGGTACAGTGCAGGGGAAAGAATAGTAGACATAATAGCAACAGACATACAAACTAAAGAATTACAAAA
ACAAATTACAAAAATTCAAAATTTTCGGGTTTATTACAGGGACAGCAGAGATCCACTTTGGCGCCGGCTC
GAGGGGG
