>Addgene plasmid #76423 | TK1 gRNA (BRDN0001147625) | depositor partial sequence | sequence record 143883 | Target Sequence
GCTGTCATAGGCATCGACGA
