>Addgene plasmid #76423 | TK1 gRNA (BRDN0001147625) | addgene partial sequence | sequence record 185809 | hU6-F
GTAGAAAGTAATAATTTCTTGGGTAGTTTGCAGTTTTAAAATTATGTTTTAAAATGGACTATCATATGCT
TACCGTAACTTGAAAGTATTTCGATTTCTTGGCTTTATATATCTTGTGGAAAGGACGAAACACCGGCTGT
CATAGGCATCGACGAGTTTTAGAGCTAGAAATAGCAAGTTAAAATAAGGCTAGTCCGTTATCAACTTGAA
AAAGTGGCACCGAGTCGGTGCTTTTTTAAGCTTGGCGTAACTAGATCTTGAGACAAATGGCAGTATTCAT
CCACAATTTTAAAAGAAAAGGGGGGATTGGGGGGTACAGTGCAGGGGAAAGAATAGTAGACATAATAGCA
ACAGACATACAAACTAAAGAATTACAAAAACAAATTACAAAAATTCAAAATTTTCGGGTTTATTACAGGG
ACAGCAGAGATCCACTTTGGCGCCGGCTCGAGGGGGCCCGGGTGCAAAGATGGATAAAGTTTTAAACAGA
GAGGAATCTTTGCAGCTAATGGACCTTCTAGGTCTTGAAAGGAGTGGGAATTGGCTCCGGTGCCCGTCAG
TGGGCAGAGC
